>Addgene plasmid #86662 | CDk4-luciferase fragment 3 | addgene full sequence | sequence record 180116 | Addgene NGS Result
ATGGAAGACGCCAAAAACATAAAGAAAGGCCCGGCGCCATTCTATCCGCTGGAAGATGGAACCGCTGGAG
AGCAACTGCATAAGGCTATGAAGAGATACGCCCTGGTTCCTGGAACAATTGCTTTTACAGATGCACATAT
CGAGGTGGACATCACTTACGCTGAGTACTTCGAAATGTCCGTTCGGTTGGCAGAAGCTATGAAACGATAT
GGGCTGAATACAAATCACAGAATCGTCGTATGCAGTGAAAACTCTCTTCAATTCTTTATGCCGGTGTTGG
GCGCGTTATTTATCGGAGTTGCAGTTGCGCCCGCGAACGACATTTATAATGAACGTGAATTGCTCAACAG
TATGGGCATTTCGCAGCCTACCGTGGTGTTCGTTTCCAAAAAGGGGTTGCAAAAAATTTTGAACGTGCAA
AAAAAGCTCCCAATCATCCAAAAAATTATTATCATGGATTCTAAAACGGATTACCAGGGATTTCAGTCGA
TGTACACGTTCGTCACATCTCATCTACCTCCCGGTTTTAATGAATACGATTTTGTGCCAGAGTCCTTCGA
TAGGGACAAGACAATTGCACTGATCATGAACTCCTCTGGATCTACTGGTCTGCCTAAAGGTGTCGCTCTG
CCTCATAGAACTGCCTGCGTGAGATTCTCGCATGCCAGAGATCCTATTTTTGGCAATCAAATCATTCCGG
ATACTGCGATTTTAAGTGTTGTTCCATTCCATCACGGTTTTGGAATGTTTACTACACTCGGATATTTGAT
ATGTGGATTTCGAGTCGTCTTAATGTATAGATTTGAAGAAGAGCTGTTTCTGAGGAGCCTTCAGGATTAC
AAGATTCAAAGTGCGCTGCTGGTGCCAACCCTATTCTCCTTCTTCGCCAAAAGCACTCTGATTGACAAAT
ACGATTTATCTAATTTACACGAAATTGCTTCTGGTGGCGCTCCCCTCTCTAAGGAAGTCGGGGAAGCGGT
TGCCAAGAGGTTCCATCTGCCAGGTATCAGGCAAGGATATGGGCTCACTGAGACTACATCAGCTATTCTG
ATTACACCCGAGGGGGATGATAAACCGGGCGCGGTCGGTAAAGTTGTTCCATTTTTTGAAGCGAAGGTTG
TGGATCTGGATACCGGGAAAACGCTGGGCGTTAATCAAAGAGGCGAACTGTGTGTGAGAGGTCCTATGAT
TATGTCCGGTTATGTAAACAATCCGGAAGCGACCAACGCCTTGATTGACAAGGATGGATGGCTACATTCT
GGAGACATAGCTTACTGGGACGAAGACGAACACTTCTTCATCGTTGACCGCCTGAAGTCTCTGATTAAGT
ACAAAGGCTATCAGGTGGCTCCCGCTGAATTGGAATCCATCTTGCTCCAACACCCCAACATCTTCGACGC
AGGTGTCGCAGGTCTTCCCGACGATGACGCCGGTGAACTTCCCGCCGCCGTTGTTGTTTTGGAGCACGGA
AAGACGATGACGGAAAAAGAGATCGTGGATTACGTCGCCAGTCAAGTAACAACCGCGAAAAAGTTGCGCG
GAGGAGTTGTGTTTGTGGACGAAGTACCGAAAGGTCTTACCGGAAAACTCGACGCAAGAAAAATCAGAGA
GATCCTCATAAAGGCCAAGAAGGGCGGAAAGATCGCCGTGTAATTCTAGAGTCGGGGCGGCCGGCCGCTT
CGAGCAGACATGATAAGATACATTGATGAGTTTGGACAAACCACAACTAGAATGCAGTGAAAAAAATGCT
TTATTTGTGAAATTTGTGATGCTATTGCTTTATTTGTAACCATTATAAGCTGCAATAAACAAGTTAACAA
CAACAATTGCATTCATTTTATGTTTCAGGTTCAGGGGGAGGTGTGGGAGGTTTTTTAAAGCAAGTAAAAC
CTCTACAAATGTGGTAAAATCGATAAGGATCCGTCGACCGATGCCCTTGAGAGCCTTCAACCCAGTCAGC
TCCTTCCGGTGGGCGCGGGGCATGACTATCGTCGCCGCACTTATGACTGTCTTCTTTATCATGCAACTCG
TAGGACAGGTGCCGGCAGCGCTCTTCCGCTTCCTCGCTCACTGACTCGCTGCGCTCGGTCGTTCGGCTGC
GGCGAGCGGTATCAGCTCACTCAAAGGCGGTAATACGGTTATCCACAGAATCAGGGGATAACGCAGGAAA
GAACATGTGAGCAAAAGGCCAGCAAAAGGCCAGGAACCGTAAAAAGGCCGCGTTGCTGGCGTTTTTCCAT
AGGCTCCGCCCCCCTGACGAGCATCACAAAAATCGACGCTCAAGTCAGAGGTGGCGAAACCCGACAGGAC
TATAAAGATACCAGGCGTTTCCCCCTGGAAGCTCCCTCGTGCGCTCTCCTGTTCCGACCCTGCCGCTTAC
CGGATACCTGTCCGCCTTTCTCCCTTCGGGAAGCGTGGCGCTTTCTCATAGCTCACGCTGTAGGTATCTC
AGTTCGGTGTAGGTCGTTCGCTCCAAGCTGGGCTGTGTGCACGAACCCCCCGTTCAGCCCGACCGCTGCG
CCTTATCCGGTAACTATCGTCTTGAGTCCAACCCGGTAAGACACGACTTATCGCCACTGGCAGCAGCCAC
TGGTAACAGGATTAGCAGAGCGAGGTATGTAGGCGGTGCTACAGAGTTCTTGAAGTGGTGGCCTAACTAC
GGCTACACTAGAAGAACAGTATTTGGTATCTGCGCTCTGCTGAAGCCAGTTACCTTCGGAAAAAGAGTTG
GTAGCTCTTGATCCGGCAAACAAACCACCGCTGGTAGCGGTGGTTTTTTTGTTTGCAAGCAGCAGATTAC
GCGCAGAAAAAAAGGATCTCAAGAAGATCCTTTGATCTTTTCTACGGGGTCTGACGCTCAGTGGAACGAA
AACTCACGTTAAGGGATTTTGGTCATGAGATTATCAAAAAGGATCTTCACCTAGATCCTTTTAAATTAAA
AATGAAGTTTTAAATCAATCTAAAGTATATATGAGTAAACTTGGTCTGACAGTTACCAATGCTTAATCAG
TGAGGCACCTATCTCAGCGATCTGTCTATTTCGTTCATCCATAGTTGCCTGACTCCCCGTCGTGTAGATA
ACTACGATACGGGAGGGCTTACCATCTGGCCCCAGTGCTGCAATGATACCGCGAGACCCACGCTCACCGG
CTCCAGATTTATCAGCAATAAACCAGCCAGCCGGAAGGGCCGAGCGCAGAAGTGGTCCTGCAACTTTATC
CGCCTCCATCCAGTCTATTAATTGTTGCCGGGAAGCTAGAGTAAGTAGTTCGCCAGTTAATAGTTTGCGC
AACGTTGTTGCCATTGCTACAGGCATCGTGGTGTCACGCTCGTCGTTTGGTATGGCTTCATTCAGCTCCG
GTTCCCAACGATCAAGGCGAGTTACATGATCCCCCATGTTGTGCAAAAAAGCGGTTAGCTCCTTCGGTCC
TCCGATCGTTGTCAGAAGTAAGTTGGCCGCAGTGTTATCACTCATGGTTATGGCAGCACTGCATAATTCT
CTTACTGTCATGCCATCCGTAAGATGCTTTTCTGTGACTGGTGAGTACTCAACCAAGTCATTCTGAGAAT
AGTGTATGCGGCGACCGAGTTGCTCTTGCCCGGCGTCAATACGGGATAATACCGCGCCACATAGCAGAAC
TTTAAAAGTGCTCATCATTGGAAAACGTTCTTCGGGGCGAAAACTCTCAAGGATCTTACCGCTGTTGAGA
TCCAGTTCGATGTAACCCACTCGTGCACCCAACTGATCTTCAGCATCTTTTACTTTCACCAGCGTTTCTG
GGTGAGCAAAAACAGGAAGGCAAAATGCCGCAAAAAAGGGAATAAGGGCGACACGGAAATGTTGAATACT
CATACTCTTCCTTTTTCAATATTATTGAAGCATTTATCAGGGTTATTGTCTCATGAGCGGATACATATTT
GAATGTATTTAGAAAAATAAACAAATAGGGGTTCCGCGCACATTTCCCCGAAAAGTGCCACCTG
[124 nt withheld, positions 3985-4108]
C
[91 nt withheld, positions 4110-4200]
A
[49 nt withheld, positions 4202-4250]
CCTTTGACGTTGGAGTCCACGTTCTTT
[37 nt withheld, positions 4278-4314]
ACCCTATCTCGGTCTATTCTTTTGATTTATAAGGGATTTTGCCGATTTCGGCCTATTGGTTAAAAAATGA
GCTGATTTAACAAAAATTTAACGCGAATTTTAACAAAATATTAACGCTTACAATTTGCCATTCGCCATTC
AGGCTGCGCAACTGTTGGGAAGGGCGATCGGTGCGGGCCTCTTCGCTATTACGCCAGCCCAAGCTACCAT
GATAAGTAAGTAATATTAAGGTACGGGAGGTACTTGGAGCGGCCGCAATAAAATATCTTTATTTTCATTA
CATCTGTGTGTTGGTTTTTTGTGTGAATCGATAGTACTAACATACGCTCTCCATCAAAACAAAACGAAAC
AAAACAAACTAGCAAAATAGGCTGTCCCCAGTGCAAGTGCAGGTGCCAGAACATTTCTCTATCGATAGGT
ACCGAGCTCTTACGCGTGCTAGCCCGGGCTCGAGATTGTTGGCTACATCTTTATAGATAGTCGTACCACT
ACTTTAAAGGGCCAGTGACAGACACCAAAAACAAAATAAAAACCCACATACACACTGGAAGCAAGCACTC
AGTAAAATGTTGTAGGATTAATGAATGAAACAATGACACAAATGAGAGTATGTTTTCTCATGGTGGAGCG
AAAAGGTGACAGCATCACCTCTGGTACCCCAACTCCCACCCCCTCCCCAATGCAGACAGGCTGAAAGAAG
CTTGGCATTCCGGTACTGTTGGTAAAGCCACC
Features (pLannotate 1.2.2; 11 found; start..end, strand, type, name):
      1..1653    +  CDS            luciferase: firefly luciferase; luc+; enhanced luc+ version of the luciferase gene
   1694..1815    -  polyA_signal   SV40 poly(A) signal: SV40 polyadenylation signal
   1838..1906    -  CDS            large T antigen (fragment): large T antigen from SV40 (simian virus 40)
   1922..2054    +  CDS            TcR (fragment): tetracycline efflux protein; tet; confers resistance to tetracycline
   2234..2822    -  rep_origin     ori: high-copy-number ColE1/pMB1/pBR322/pUC origin of replication
   2993..3853    -  CDS            AmpR: β-lactamase; bla; confers resistance to ampicillin, carbenicillin, and related antibiotics
   3854..3958    -  promoter       AmpR promoter: bla
   3985..4413    +  rep_origin     f1 ori (sequence partly withheld): f1 bacteriophage origin of replication; arrow indicates direction of (+) strand synthesis
   4445..4512    -  CDS            lacZα (fragment): LacZα fragment of β-galactosidase; lacZ fragment
   4571..4619    +  polyA_signal   poly(A) signal: synthetic polyadenylation signal
   4633..4724    +  misc_feature   pause site: RNA polymerase II transcriptional pause signal from the human α2 globin gene
