[The description below was written by a language model from this plasmid's Addgene catalogue record and pLannotate feature annotations shown in this document.]
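Description:
CDk4-luciferase fragment 3 is a mammalian firefly luciferase reporter built on the pGL3 backbone, carrying a fragment of the human CDK4 promoter placed upstream of the luciferase coding sequence. The record describes the fragment as a deletion derivative "generated from 880", spanning roughly positions -416 to -658, which suggests it is one of a series of promoter subfragments used to map regulatory regions. The catalogue's promoter field reads "CDK10", which does not match the stated insert and purpose and may be an entry error. The depositor notes a single-nucleotide mismatch relative to the reference sequence but confirms that the plasmid is functional.

The feature table, generated from the full 5,046 nt sequence, shows the standard pGL3 architecture. The luc+ enhanced firefly luciferase open reading frame is followed by an SV40 late polyadenylation signal. Upstream of the cloning region sit a synthetic poly(A) signal and an RNA polymerase II transcriptional pause site from the human α2 globin gene, which together limit read-through transcription from the backbone so that luciferase output reflects the activity of the inserted promoter. The CDK4 fragment itself is not annotated, but presumably occupies the unannotated interval between the pause site and the start of luciferase. Propagation in E. coli relies on a high-copy ColE1/pUC-type origin and an ampicillin resistance gene (β-lactamase) with its own promoter; an f1 origin allows single-stranded DNA production. Short large T antigen, TcR and lacZα matches are backbone remnants, not functional genes. There is no mammalian selection marker, so the construct suits transient transfection assays measuring CDK4 promoter activity.
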