Addgene plasmid #86662: CDk4-luciferase fragment 3
Purpose: Luciferase reporter containing CDK4 promoter
Depositing lab: Jaime Modiano. Depositing organization: University of Colorado Denver and Anschutz Medical Campus.
Backbone
  Vector backbone: pGL3
  Vector type: Mammalian Expression, Luciferase
Growth in bacteria
  Bacterial resistance: Ampicillin, 100 μg/mL
  Growth temperature: 37°C
  Growth strain: DH5alpha
  Copy number: Unknown
Gene/Insert
  Gene/Insert name: CDK4 promoter
  Species: H. sapiens (human)
  Mutation: generated from 880 -416 to -658
  Entrez Gene: CDK4 (a.k.a. CMM3, PSK-J3)
  Promoter: CDK10
  Tag / fusion protein: luciferase (C terminal on backbone)
  Cloning method: Unknown
  Sequencing primers: 5′ RVprimer3; 3′ LucNrev
Terms and licenses: Academic/Nonprofit Terms; Industry Terms: Not Available to Industry
Depositor comments: Addgene NGS found a single nucleotide mismatch compared to reference sequence AY034380; however depositing lab confirms plasmid functionality
How to cite: CDk4-luciferase fragment 3 was a gift from Jaime Modiano (Addgene plasmid # 86662 ; http://n2t.net/addgene:86662 ; RRID:Addgene_86662)
